Addgene plasmid #153050: HARS_pNIC-Bio3
Purpose: Expression construct for producing Avi tagged histidyl tRNA synthetase
Depositing lab: Susanne Gräslund. Depositing organization: Karolinska Institutet.
Backbone
  Vector backbone: pNIC-Bio3
  Backbone manufacturer: Structural Genomics Consortium
  Vector type: Bacterial Expression
Growth in bacteria
  Bacterial resistance: Kanamycin, 50 μg/mL
  Growth temperature: 37°C
  Growth strain: DH5alpha
  Copy number: Low Copy
Gene/Insert
  Gene/Insert name: HARS (alt name: Jo1)
  Species: H. sapiens (human)
  Entrez Gene: HARS1 (a.k.a. CMT2W, HARS, HRS, USH3B)
  Promoter: T7
  Tag / fusion protein: His6-TEV (N terminal on backbone); Avi (C terminal on backbone)
  Cloning method: Ligation Independent Cloning
Terms and licenses: Academic/Nonprofit Terms; Industry Terms: Not Available to Industry
Depositor comments: Backbone vector pNIC-Bio3, Genbank acc. no. JN792439
How to cite: HARS_pNIC-Bio3 was a gift from Susanne Gräslund (Addgene plasmid # 153050 ; http://n2t.net/addgene:153050 ; RRID:Addgene_153050)
