[The description below was written by a language model from this plasmid's Addgene catalogue record and pLannotate feature annotations shown in this document.]
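Description:
HARS_pNIC-Bio3 is a bacterial expression plasmid of about 6.9 kb that carries the human histidyl-tRNA synthetase gene (HARS1, also known as HARS or the Jo-1 antigen) in the pNIC-Bio3 backbone from the Structural Genomics Consortium. The vector has a pET-like architecture. It replicates from a ColE1/pBR322-type origin, and the accompanying rop gene and bom region fit the catalogue's low-copy designation. Selection is by kanamycin through an aminoglycoside phosphotransferase gene. An f1 origin and leftover tetracycline-resistance fragments from the pBR322 lineage are also annotated, but these fragments are not functional markers.

The insert was introduced by ligation-independent cloning and is expressed from a T7 promoter followed by a lac operator and the phage T7 gene 10 ribosome binding site, with a T7 terminator downstream. The plasmid's own lacI gene supplies the repressor, so expression needs a host that provides T7 RNA polymerase and can be induced with IPTG. According to the catalogue entry, the backbone adds an N-terminal His6 tag followed by a TEV protease cleavage site, for metal-affinity purification and tag removal, and a C-terminal Avi tag, a short peptide that BirA biotin ligase biotinylates at a single site. The automated feature table does not annotate these tags explicitly. The gap between the ribosome binding site and the HARS1 coding sequence, and the region just after it, could hold them. The short His-tag and SET1 fragments called further downstream are probably backbone remnants, and whether they are translated cannot be judged from the record. The stated purpose is production of Avi-tagged histidyl-tRNA synthetase. A site-specifically biotinylated protein of this kind suits streptavidin-based capture or immobilisation, although the record names no specific downstream application.
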