Features (pLannotate 1.2.2; 19 found; start..end, strand, type, name):
      6..27      -  protein_bind   CAP binding site: CAP binding activates transcription in the presence of cAMP. E. coli catabolite activator protein
     40..1122    -  CDS            lacI: lac repressor; lacI; The lac repressor binds to the lac operator to inhibit transcription in E. coli. This inhibition can be relieved by adding lactose or isopropyl-β-D-thiogalactopyranoside (IPTG).
   1123..1200    -  promoter       lacI promoter: lacI
   1208..1487    -  CDS            TcR (fragment): tetracycline efflux protein; tet; confers resistance to tetracycline
   1509..1527    +  promoter       T7 promoter: promoter for bacteriophage T7 RNA polymerase
   1528..1552    +  protein_bind   lac operator: The lac repressor binds to the lac operator to inhibit transcription in E. coli. This inhibition can be relieved by adding lactose or isopropyl-β-D-thiogalactopyranoside (IPTG). lac repressor encoded by lacI
   1567..1589    +  RBS            RBS: efficient ribosome binding site from bacteriophage T7 gene 10 (Olins and Rangwala, 1989)
   1663..3189    +  CDS            HARS1: HARS1_HUMAN - Also known as HARS, HRS. Experimental evidence at protein level: Swiss-Prot protein existence level 1. Catalyzes the ATP-dependent ligation of histidine to the 3'- end of its cognate tRNA, via the formation of an aminoacyl-adenylate intermediate (His-AMP) (PubMed:29235198). Plays a role in axon guidance (PubMed:26072516). From Homo sapiens (Human).
   3305..3322    +  CDS            9xHis (fragment): 9xHis affinity tag
   3332..3381    +  CDS            SET1 (fragment): solubility-enhancement tag derived from T7 phage gene 10B
   3389..3436    +  terminator     T7 terminator: transcription terminator for bacteriophage T7 RNA polymerase
   3473..3901    +  rep_origin     f1 ori (sequence partly withheld): f1 bacteriophage origin of replication; arrow indicates direction of (+) strand synthesis
   3954..4011    +  promoter       AmpR promoter (fragment): bla
   4020..4835    -  CDS            KanR: aminoglycoside phosphotransferase; aph(3')-Ia; confers resistance to kanamycin in bacteria or G418 (Geneticin®) in eukaryotes
   4957..5545    +  rep_origin     ori: high-copy-number ColE1/pMB1/pBR322/pUC origin of replication
   5731..5870    -  misc_feature   bom: basis of mobility region from pBR322
   5972..6163    -  CDS            rop: Rop protein, which maintains plasmids at low copy number; rop
   6180..6560    +  CDS            YPB1_ECOLX: Protein predicted: Swiss-Prot protein existence level 4. From Escherichia coli.
   6632..6923    -  CDS            TcR (fragment): tetracycline efflux protein; tet; confers resistance to tetracycline
>Addgene plasmid #153050 | HARS_pNIC-Bio3 | addgene full sequence | sequence record 304465 | Addgene NGS Result
GCCTAATGAGTGAGCTAACTTACATTAATTGCGTTGCGCTCACTGCCCGCTTTCCAGTCGGGAAACCTGT
CGTGCCAGCTGCATTAATGAATCGGCCAACGCGCGGGGAGAGGCGGTTTGCGTATTGGGCGCCAGGGTGG
TTTTTCTTTTCACCAGTGAGACGGGCAACAGCTGATTGCCCTTCACCGCCTGGCCCTGAGAGAGTTGCAG
CAAGCGGTCCACGCTGGTTTGCCCCAGCAGGCGAAAATCCTGTTTGATGGTGGTTAACGGCGGGATATAA
CATGAGCTGTCTTCGGTATCGTCGTATCCCACTACCGAGATATCCGCACCAACGCGCAGCCCGGACTCGG
TAATGGCGCGCATTGCGCCCAGCGCCATCTGATCGTTGGCAACCAGCATCGCAGTGGGAACGATGCCCTC
ATTCAGCATTTGCATGGTTTGTTGAAAACCGGACATGGCACTCCAGTCGCCTTCCCGTTCCGCTATCGGC
TGAATTTGATTGCGAGTGAGATATTTATGCCAGCCAGCCAGACGCAGACGCGCCGAGACAGAACTTAATG
GGCCCGCTAACAGCGCGATTTGCTGGTGACCCAATGCGACCAGATGCTCCACGCCCAGTCGCGTACCGTC
TTCATGGGAGAAAATAATACTGTTGATGGGTGTCTGGTCAGAGACATCAAGAAATAACGCCGGAACATTA
GTGCAGGCAGCTTCCACAGCAATGGCATCCTGGTCATCCAGCTGATAGTTAATGATCAGCCCACTGACGC
GTTGCGCGAGAAGATTGTGCACCGCCGCTTTACAGGCTTCGACGCCGCTTCGTTCTACCATCGACACCAC
CACGCTGGCACCCAGTTGATCGGCGCGAGATTTAATCGCCGCGACAATTTGCGACGGCGCGTGCAGGGCC
AGACTGGAGGTGGCAACGCCAATCAGCAACGACTGTTTGCCCGCCAGTTGTTGTGCCACGCGGTTGGGAA
TGTAATTCAGCTCCGCCATCGCCGCTTCCACTTTTTCCCGCGTTTTCGCAGAAACGTGGCTGGCCTGGTT
CACCACGCGGGAAACGGTCTGATAAGAGACACCGGCATACTCTGCGACATCGTATAACGTTACTGGTTTC
ACATTCACCACCCTGAATTGACTCTCTTCCGGGCGCTATCATGCCATACCGCGAAAGGTTTTGCGCCATT
CGATGGTGTCCGGGATCTCGACGCTCTCCCTTATGCGACTCCTGCATTAGGAAGCAGCCCAGTAGTAGGT
TGAGGCCGTTGAGCACCGCCGCCGCAAGGAATGGTGCATGCAAGGAGATGGCGCCCAACAGTCCCCCGGC
CACGGGGCCTGCCACCATACCCACGCCGAAACAAGCGCTCATGAGCCCGAAGTGGCGAGCCCGATCTTCC
CCATCGGTGATGTCGGCGATATAGGCGCCAGCAACCGCACCTGTGGCGCCGGTGATGCCGGCCACGATGC
GTCCGGCGTAGAGGATCGAGATCTCGATCCCGCGAAATTAATACGACTCACTATAGGGGAATTGTGAGCG
GATAACAATTCCCCTCTAGAAATAATTTTGTTTAACTTTAAGAAGGAGATATACATATGCACCATCATCA
TCATCATTCTTCTGGTGTAGATCTGGGTACCGAGAACCTGTACTTCCAATCCATGGCAGAGCGTGCGGCG
CTGGAGGAGCTGGTGAAACTTCAGGGAGAGCGCGTGCGAGGCCTCAAGCAGCAGAAGGCCAGCGCCGAGC
TGATCGAGGAGGAGGTGGCGAAACTCCTGAAACTGAAGGCACAGCTGGGTCCTGATGAAAGCAAACAGAA
ATTTGTGCTCAAAACCCCCAAGGGCACAAGAGACTATAGTCCCCGGCAGATGGCAGTTCGCGAGAAGGTG
TTTGACGTAATCATCCGTTGCTTCAAGCGCCACGGTGCAGAAGTCATTGATACACCTGTATTTGAACTAA
AGGAAACACTGATGGGAAAGTATGGGGAAGACTCCAAGCTTATCTATGACCTGAAGGACCAGGGCGGGGA
GCTCCTGTCCCTTCGCTATGACCTCACTGTTCCTTTTGCTCGGTATTTGGCAATGAATAAACTGACCAAC
ATTAAACGCTACCACATAGCAAAGGTATATCGGCGGGATAACCCAGCCATGACCCGTGGCCGATACCGGG
AATTCTACCAGTGTGATTTTGACATTGCTGGGAACTTTGATCCCATGATCCCTGATGCAGAGTGCCTGAA
GATCATGTGCGAGATCCTGAGTTCACTTCAGATAGGCGACTTCCTGGTCAAGGTAAACGATCGACGCATT
CTAGATGGGATGTTTGCTATCTGTGGTGTTTCTGACAGCAAGTTCCGTACCATCTGCTCCTCAGTAGACA
AGCTGGACAAGGTGTCCTGGGAAGAGGTGAAGAATGAGATGGTGGGAGAGAAGGGCCTTGCACCTGAGGT
GGCTGACCGCATTGGGGACTATGTCCAGCAACATGGTGGGGTATCCCTGGTGGAACAGCTGCTCCAGGAT
CCTAAACTATCCCAAAACAAGCAGGCCTTGGAGGGCCTGGGAGACCTGAAGTTGCTCTTTGAGTACCTGA
CCCTATTTGGCATTGATGACAAAATCTCCTTTGACCTGAGCCTTGCTCGAGGGCTGGATTACTACACTGG
GGTGATCTATGAGGCAGTGCTGCTACAGACCCCAGCCCAGGCAGGGGAAGAGCCCCTGGGTGTGGGCAGT
GTGGCTGCTGGAGGACGCTATGATGGGCTAGTGGGCATGTTCGACCCCAAAGGGCGCAAGGTGCCATGTG
TGGGGCTCAGCATTGGGGTGGAGCGGATTTTCTCCATCGTGGAACAGAGACTAGAGGCTTTGGAGGAGAA
GATACGGACCACGGAGACACAGGTGCTTGTGGCATCTGCACAGAAGAAGCTGCTAGAGGAAAGACTAAAG
CTTGTCTCAGAACTGTGGGATGCTGGGATCAAGGCTGAGCTGCTGTACAAGAAGAACCCAAAGCTACTGA
ACCAGTTACAGTACTGTGAGGAGGCAGGCATCCCACTGGTGGCTATCATCGGCGAGCAGGAACTCAAGGA
TGGGGTCATCAAGCTCCGTTCAGTGACGAGCAGGGAAGAGGTGGATGTCCGAAGAGAAGACCTTGTGGAG
GAAATCAAAAGGAGAACAGGCCAGCCCCTCTGCATCTGCAGCAGTAAAGGTGGATACGGCCTGAATGATA
TCTTTGAAGCGCAGAAGATTGAATGGCATGAATGATAAGGATCCGAATTCGAGCTCCGTCGACAAGCTTG
CGGCCGCACTCGAGCACCACCACCACCACCACTGAGATCCGGCTGCTAACAAAGCCCGAAAGGAAGCTGA
GTTGGCTGCTGCCACCGCTGAGCAATAACTAGCATAACCCCTTGGGGCCTCTAAACGGGTCTTGAGGGGT
TTTTTGCTGAAAGGAGGAACTATATCCGGATTGGCGAATGGG
[124 nt withheld, positions 3473-3596]
C
[91 nt withheld, positions 3598-3688]
A
[49 nt withheld, positions 3690-3738]
CCTTTGACGTTGGAGTCCACGTTCTTT
[37 nt withheld, positions 3766-3802]
ACCCTATCTCGGTCTATTCTTTTGATTTATAAGGGATTTTGCCGATTTCGGCCTATTGGTTAAAAAATGA
GCTGATTTAACAAAAATTTAACGCGAATTTTAACAAAATATTAACGCTTACAATTTAGGTGGCACTTTTC
GGGGAAATGTGCGCGGAACCCCTATTTGTTTATTTTTCTAAATACATTCAAATATGTATCCGCTCATGAA
TTAATTCTTAGAAAAACTCATCGAGCATCAAATGAAACTGCAATTTATTCATATCAGGATTATCAATACC
ATATTTTTGAAAAAGCCGTTTCTGTAATGAAGGAGAAAACTCACCGAGGCAGTTCCATAGGATGGCAAGA
TCCTGGTATCGGTCTGCGATTCCGACTCGTCCAACATCAATACAACCTATTAATTTCCCCTCGTCAAAAA
TAAGGTTATCAAGTGAGAAATCACCATGAGTGACGACTGAATCCGGTGAGAATGGCAAAAGTTTATGCAT
TTCTTTCCAGACTTGTTCAACAGGCCAGCCATTACGCTCGTCATCAAAATCACTCGCATCAACCAAACCG
TTATTCATTCGTGATTGCGCCTGAGCGAGACGAAATACGCGATCGCTGTTAAAAGGACAATTACAAACAG
GAATCGAATGCAACCGGCGCAGGAACACTGCCAGCGCATCAACAATATTTTCACCTGAATCAGGATATTC
TTCTAATACCTGGAATGCTGTTTTCCCGGGGATCGCAGTGGTGAGTAACCATGCATCATCAGGAGTACGG
ATAAAATGCTTGATGGTCGGAAGAGGCATAAATTCCGTCAGCCAGTTTAGTCTGACCATCTCATCTGTAA
CATCATTGGCAACGCTACCTTTGCCATGTTTCAGAAACAACTCTGGCGCATCGGGCTTCCCATACAATCG
ATAGATTGTCGCACCTGATTGCCCGACATTATCGCGAGCCCATTTATACCCATATAAATCAGCATCCATG
TTGGAATTTAATCGCGGCCTAGAGCAAGACGTTTCCCGTTGAATATGGCTCATAACACCCCTTGTATTAC
TGTTTATGTAAGCAGACAGTTTTATTGTTCATGACCAAAATCCCTTAACGTGAGTTTTCGTTCCACTGAG
CGTCAGACCCCGTAGAAAAGATCAAAGGATCTTCTTGAGATCCTTTTTTTCTGCGCGTAATCTGCTGCTT
GCAAACAAAAAAACCACCGCTACCAGCGGTGGTTTGTTTGCCGGATCAAGAGCTACCAACTCTTTTTCCG
AAGGTAACTGGCTTCAGCAGAGCGCAGATACCAAATACTGTCCTTCTAGTGTAGCCGTAGTTAGGCCACC
ACTTCAAGAACTCTGTAGCACCGCCTACATACCTCGCTCTGCTAATCCTGTTACCAGTGGCTGCTGCCAG
TGGCGATAAGTCGTGTCTTACCGGGTTGGACTCAAGACGATAGTTACCGGATAAGGCGCAGCGGTCGGGC
TGAACGGGGGGTTCGTGCACACAGCCCAGCTTGGAGCGAACGACCTACACCGAACTGAGATACCTACAGC
GTGAGCTATGAGAAAGCGCCACGCTTCCCGAAGGGAGAAAGGCGGACAGGTATCCGGTAAGCGGCAGGGT
CGGAACAGGAGAGCGCACGAGGGAGCTTCCAGGGGGAAACGCCTGGTATCTTTATAGTCCTGTCGGGTTT
CGCCACCTCTGACTTGAGCGTCGATTTTTGTGATGCTCGTCAGGGGGGCGGAGCCTATGGAAAAACGCCA
GCAACGCGGCCTTTTTACGGTTCCTGGCCTTTTGCTGGCCTTTTGCTCACATGTTCTTTCCTGCGTTATC
CCCTGATTCTGTGGATAACCGTATTACCGCCTTTGAGTGAGCTGATACCGCTCGCCGCAGCCGAACGACC
GAGCGCAGCGAGTCAGTGAGCGAGGAAGCGGAAGAGCGCCTGATGCGGTATTTTCTCCTTACGCATCTGT
GCGGTATTTCACACCGCAATGGTGCACTCTCAGTACAATCTGCTCTGATGCCGCATAGTTAAGCCAGTAT
ACACTCCGCTATCGCTACGTGACTGGGTCATGGCTGCGCCCCGACACCCGCCAACACCCGCTGACGCGCC
CTGACGGGCTTGTCTGCTCCCGGCATCCGCTTACAGACAAGCTGTGACCGTCTCCGGGAGCTGCATGTGT
CAGAGGTTTTCACCGTCATCACCGAAACGCGCGAGGCAGCTGCGGTAAAGCTCATCAGCGTGGTCGTGAA
GCGATTCACAGATGTCTGCCTGTTCATCCGCGTCCAGCTCGTTGAGTTTCTCCAGAAGCGTTAATGTCTG
GCTTCTGATAAAGCGGGCCATGTTAAGGGCGGTTTTTTCCTGTTTGGTCACTGATGCCTCCGTGTAAGGG
GGATTTCTGTTCATGGGGGTAATGATACCGATGAAACGAGAGAGGATGCTCACGATACGGGTTACTGATG
ATGAACATGCCCGGTTACTGGAACGTTGTGAGGGTAAACAACTGGCGGTATGGATGCGGCGGGACCAGAG
AAAAATCACTCAGGGTCAATGCCAGCGCTTCGTTAATACAGATGTAGGTGTTCCACAGGGTAGCCAGCAG
CATCCTGCGATGCAGATCCGGAACATAATGGTGCAGGGCGCTGACTTCCGCGTTTCCAGACTTTACGAAA
CACGGAAACCGAAGACCATTCATGTTGTTGCTCAGGTCGCAGACGTTTTGCAGCAGCAGTCGCTTCACGT
TCGCTCGCGTATCGGTGATTCATTCTGCTAACCAGTAAGGCAACCCCGCCAGCCTAGCCGGGTCCTCAAC
GACAGGAGCACGATCATGCGCACCCGTGGGGCCGCCATGCCGGCGATAATGGCCTGCTTCTCGCCGAAAC
GTTTGGTGGCGGGACCAGTGACGAAGGCTTGAGCGAGGGCGTGCAAGATTCCGAATACCGCAAGCGACAG
GCCGATCATCGTCGCGCTCCAGCGAAAGCGGTCCTCGCCGAAAATGACCCAGAGCGCTGCCGGCACCTGT
CCTACGAGTTGCATGATAAAGAAGACAGTCATAAGTGCGGCGACGATAGTCATGTCCCGCGCCCACCGGA
AGGAGCTGACTGGGTTGAAGGCTCTCAAGGGCATCGGTCGAGATCCCGGT
