>Addgene plasmid #153050 | HARS_pNIC-Bio3 | depositor partial sequence | sequence record 296141 | DNA sequence of target insert without tags, start/stop amino acids M1-C509
ATGGCAGAGCGTGCGGCGCTGGAGGAGCTGGTGAAACTTCAGGGAGAGCGCGTGCGAGGCCTCAAGCAGC
AGAAGGCCAGCGCCGAGCTGATCGAGGAGGAGGTGGCGAAACTCCTGAAACTGAAGGCACAGCTGGGTCC
TGATGAAAGCAAACAGAAATTTGTGCTCAAAACCCCCAAGGGCACAAGAGACTATAGTCCCCGGCAGATG
GCAGTTCGCGAGAAGGTGTTTGACGTAATCATCCGTTGCTTCAAGCGCCACGGTGCAGAAGTCATTGATA
CACCTGTATTTGAACTAAAGGAAACACTGATGGGAAAGTATGGGGAAGACTCCAAGCTTATCTATGACCT
GAAGGACCAGGGCGGGGAGCTCCTGTCCCTTCGCTATGACCTCACTGTTCCTTTTGCTCGGTATTTGGCA
ATGAATAAACTGACCAACATTAAACGCTACCACATAGCAAAGGTATATCGGCGGGATAACCCAGCCATGA
CCCGTGGCCGATACCGGGAATTCTACCAGTGTGATTTTGACATTGCTGGGAACTTTGATCCCATGATCCC
TGATGCAGAGTGCCTGAAGATCATGTGCGAGATCCTGAGTTCACTTCAGATAGGCGACTTCCTGGTCAAG
GTAAACGATCGACGCATTCTAGATGGGATGTTTGCTATCTGTGGTGTTTCTGACAGCAAGTTCCGTACCA
TCTGCTCCTCAGTAGACAAGCTGGACAAGGTGTCCTGGGAAGAGGTGAAGAATGAGATGGTGGGAGAGAA
GGGCCTTGCACCTGAGGTGGCTGACCGCATTGGGGACTATGTCCAGCAACATGGTGGGGTATCCCTGGTG
GAACAGCTGCTCCAGGATCCTAAACTATCCCAAAACAAGCAGGCCTTGGAGGGCCTGGGAGACCTGAAGT
TGCTCTTTGAGTACCTGACCCTATTTGGCATTGATGACAAAATCTCCTTTGACCTGAGCCTTGCTCGAGG
GCTGGATTACTACACTGGGGTGATCTATGAGGCAGTGCTGCTACAGACCCCAGCCCAGGCAGGGGAAGAG
CCCCTGGGTGTGGGCAGTGTGGCTGCTGGAGGACGCTATGATGGGCTAGTGGGCATGTTCGACCCCAAAG
GGCGCAAGGTGCCATGTGTGGGGCTCAGCATTGGGGTGGAGCGGATTTTCTCCATCGTGGAACAGAGACT
AGAGGCTTTGGAGGAGAAGATACGGACCACGGAGACACAGGTGCTTGTGGCATCTGCACAGAAGAAGCTG
CTAGAGGAAAGACTAAAGCTTGTCTCAGAACTGTGGGATGCTGGGATCAAGGCTGAGCTGCTGTACAAGA
AGAACCCAAAGCTACTGAACCAGTTACAGTACTGTGAGGAGGCAGGCATCCCACTGGTGGCTATCATCGG
CGAGCAGGAACTCAAGGATGGGGTCATCAAGCTCCGTTCAGTGACGAGCAGGGAAGAGGTGGATGTCCGA
AGAGAAGACCTTGTGGAGGAAATCAAAAGGAGAACAGGCCAGCCCCTCTGCATCTGC
